Addgene plasmid #238282: pRK5_mCherry-P2AT2A-EGFP-BRD4-NUT-KS
Purpose: For overexpression of mCherry-P2AT2A-EGFP-BRD4-NUT-KS
Depositing lab: Denes Hnisz. Depositing organization: Max Planck Institute for Molecular Genetics. Publication: Probing condensate microenvironments with a micropeptide killswitch. Zhang Y, Stoppelkamp I, Fernandez-Pernas P, Allram M, Charman M, Magalhaes AP, Piedavent-Salomon M, Sommer G, Sung YC, Meyer K, Grams N, Halko E, Dongre S, Meierhofer D, Malszycki M, Ilik IA, Aktas T, Kraushar ML, Vastenhouw N, Weitzman MD, Grebien F, Niskanen H, Hnisz D. Nature. 2025 Jun 4. doi: 10.1038/s41586-025-09141-5. PubMed 40468084.
Backbone
  Vector backbone: pRK5
  Vector type: Mammalian Expression
Growth in bacteria
  Bacterial resistance: Ampicillin, 100 μg/mL
  Growth temperature: 37°C
  Growth strain: DH5alpha
  Copy number: High Copy
Gene/Insert
  Gene/Insert name: mCherry-P2AT2A-EGFP-BRD4-NUT-KS
  Species: H. sapiens (human)
  Cloning method: Gibson Cloning
Terms and licenses: Academic/Nonprofit Terms; Industry Terms: Not Available to Industry
How to cite: pRK5_mCherry-P2AT2A-EGFP-BRD4-NUT-KS was a gift from Denes Hnisz (Addgene plasmid # 238282 ; http://n2t.net/addgene:238282 ; RRID:Addgene_238282)
