[The description below was written by a language model from this plasmid's Addgene catalogue record and pLannotate feature annotations shown in this document.]
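Description:
pRK5_mCherry-P2AT2A-EGFP-BRD4-NUT-KS is a mammalian expression plasmid of about 11.8 kb built on the pRK5 backbone by Gibson assembly. It is propagated in E. coli as a high-copy plasmid through a ColE1/pUC-type origin and selected with ampicillin via the β-lactamase gene. The backbone also carries an M13 phage origin for single-stranded DNA production, along with remnants of lacZα, lacI, rop and bom sequences and a lac promoter/operator region, which are vector leftovers rather than functional parts of the payload. No mammalian selection marker is annotated, so the plasmid appears suited to transient transfection.

Expression is driven by the human CMV immediate early enhancer and promoter, followed by a fragment of CMV intron A, an SP6 promoter and a short fragment annotated as an IgH signal sequence, all typical of the pRK5 leader region. The open reading frame begins with mCherry. The gap between mCherry and EGFP is not annotated, but the construct name indicates that it holds tandem P2A and T2A self-cleaving peptides. EGFP is fused directly to a fragment of human BRD4, which is followed by NUTM1 (NUT), recreating the BRD4-NUT fusion oncoprotein. An SV40 polyadenylation signal terminates the transcript. The "KS" in the name presumably refers to the micropeptide killswitch of the associated publication; it is not annotated as a feature, though unannotated sequence lies between NUTM1 and the poly(A) signal.

Because the 2A peptides separate the two products, free mCherry reports transfection and expression level while EGFP tracks the BRD4-NUT-KS protein. The stated purpose is overexpression of this cassette, in the context of a study probing condensate microenvironments.
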