Features (pLannotate 1.2.2; 23 found; start..end, strand, type, name):
     14..393     +  enhancer       CMV enhancer: human cytomegalovirus immediate early enhancer
    394..597     +  promoter       CMV promoter: human cytomegalovirus (CMV) immediate early promoter
    733..776     +  intron         CMV intron (fragment): modified intron A from human cytomegalovirus
    828..846     +  promoter       SP6 promoter: promoter for bacteriophage SP6 RNA polymerase
    850..887     +  CDS            IgH signal sequence (fragment): signal sequence from the mouse immunoglobulin heavy chain variable region
    939..1646    +  CDS            mCherry: mCherry is a basic (constitutively fluorescent) red fluorescent protein published in 2004, derived from Discosoma sp.. It is reported to be a very rapidly-maturing monomer with low acid sensitivity.
   1776..2492    +  CDS            EGFP: EGFP is a basic (constitutively fluorescent) green fluorescent protein published in 1996, derived from Aequorea victoria. It is reported to be a rapidly-maturing weak dimer with moderate acid sensitivity.
   2493..4598    +  CDS            BRD4 (fragment) (sequence partly withheld): BRD4_HUMAN - Also known as HUNK1. Experimental evidence at protein level: Swiss-Prot protein existence level 1. [Isoform B]: Acts as a chromatin insulator in the DNA damage response pathway. Inhibits DNA damage response signaling by recruiting the condensin-2 complex to acetylated histones, leading to chromatin structure remodeling, insulating the region from DNA damage response by limiting spreading of histone H2AX/H2A.x phosphorylation. From Homo sapiens (Human).
   4641..8009    +  CDS            NUTM1: NUTM1_HUMAN - Also known as C15orf55, NUT. Experimental evidence at protein level: Swiss-Prot protein existence level 1. Plays a role in the regulation of proliferation. Regulates TERT expression by modulating SP1 binding to TERT promoter binding sites. From Homo sapiens (Human).
   8117..8251    +  polyA_signal   SV40 poly(A) signal: SV40 polyadenylation signal
   8320..8677    +  promoter       SV40 promoter: SV40 enhancer and early promoter
   8696..8850    +  CDS            lacZα (fragment): LacZα fragment of β-galactosidase; lacZ fragment
   8856..8907    -  misc_feature   bom (fragment): basis of mobility region from pBR322
   8926..9306    +  rep_origin     M13 ori (sequence partly withheld): M13 bacteriophage origin of replication; arrow indicates direction of (+) strand synthesis
   9382..9431    -  misc_feature   bom (fragment): basis of mobility region from pBR322
   9533..9568    -  CDS            rop (fragment): Rop protein, which maintains plasmids at low copy number; rop
   9663..9767    +  promoter       AmpR promoter: bla
   9768..10628   +  CDS            AmpR: β-lactamase; bla; confers resistance to ampicillin, carbenicillin, and related antibiotics
  10799..11387   +  rep_origin     ori: high-copy-number ColE1/pMB1/pBR322/pUC origin of replication
  11570..11662   +  CDS            lacI (fragment): lac repressor; lacI; The lac repressor binds to the lac operator to inhibit transcription in E. coli. This inhibition can be relieved by adding lactose or isopropyl-β-D-thiogalactopyranoside (IPTG).
  11675..11696   +  protein_bind   CAP binding site: CAP binding activates transcription in the presence of cAMP. E. coli catabolite activator protein
  11711..11741   +  promoter       lac promoter: promoter for the E. coli lac operon
  11745..11767   +  protein_bind   lac operator (fragment): The lac repressor binds to the lac operator to inhibit transcription in E. coli. This inhibition can be relieved by adding lactose or isopropyl-β-D-thiogalactopyranoside (IPTG). lac repressor encoded by lacI
>Addgene plasmid #238282 | pRK5_mCherry-P2AT2A-EGFP-BRD4-NUT-KS | addgene full sequence | sequence record 474428 | Addgene NGS Result
TTCGAGCTCGCCCGACATTGATTATTGACTAGTTATTAATAGTAATCAATTACGGGGTCATTAGTTCATA
GCCCATATATGGAGTTCCGCGTTACATAACTTACGGTAAATGGCCCGCCTGGCTGACCGCCCAACGACCC
CCGCCCATTGACGTCAATAATGACGTATGTTCCCATAGTAACGCCAATAGGGACTTTCCATTGACGTCAA
TGGGTGGAGTATTTACGGTAAACTGCCCACTTGGCAGTACATCAAGTGTATCATATGCCAAGTACGCCCC
CTATTGACGTCAATGACGGTAAATGGCCCGCCTGGCATTATGCCCAGTACATGACCTTATGGGACTTTCC
TACTTGGCAGTACATCTACGTATTAGTCATCGCTATTACCATGGTGATGCGGTTTTGGCAGTACATCAAT
GGGCGTGGATAGCGGTTTGACTCACGGGGATTTCCAAGTCTCCACCCCATTGACGTCAATGGGAGTTTGT
TTTGGCACCAAAATCAACGGGACTTTCCAAAATGTCGTAACAACTCCGCCCCATTGACGCAAATGGGCGG
TAGGCGTGTACGGTGGGAGGTCTATATAAGCAGAGCTCGTTTAGTGAACCGTCAGATCGCCTGGAGACGC
CATCCACGCTGTTTTGACCTCCATAGAAGACACCGGGACCGATCCAGCCTCCGCGGCCGGGAACGGTGCA
TTGGAACGCGGATTCCCCGTGCCAAGAGTGACGTAAGTACCGCCTATAGAGTCTATAGGCCCACCCCCTT
GGCTTCGTTAGAACGCGGCTACAATTAATACATAACCTTATGTATCATACACATACGATTTAGGTGACAC
TATAGAATAACATCCACTTTGCCTTTCTCTCCACAGGTGTCCACTCCCAGGTCCAACTGCACCTCGGTTC
TATCGATTGAATTCGTACCGGTGCCACCATGGTTTCCAAAGGAGAGGAGGATAATATGGCTATAATTAAA
GAGTTTATGCGGTTCAAGGTGCATATGGAGGGATCTGTGAACGGTCACGAGTTCGAAATCGAGGGCGAAG
GCGAGGGGCGACCCTATGAAGGGACACAGACGGCCAAACTGAAGGTGACCAAGGGTGGCCCCCTGCCTTT
CGCCTGGGACATCCTGTCACCCCAGTTTATGTACGGCTCTAAGGCTTACGTTAAGCACCCTGCCGATATT
CCGGACTACTTGAAACTGAGCTTCCCTGAAGGGTTCAAGTGGGAACGGGTAATGAATTTTGAGGATGGCG
GTGTAGTCACAGTTACCCAGGACAGCTCTCTTCAGGACGGAGAATTTATCTATAAGGTTAAACTTCGGGG
CACTAACTTCCCATCAGACGGCCCCGTGATGCAGAAGAAAACTATGGGCTGGGAAGCCAGCTCAGAACGC
ATGTATCCCGAGGACGGAGCACTGAAGGGAGAAATCAAGCAGCGACTCAAGCTGAAGGATGGGGGACATT
ATGATGCTGAGGTCAAAACCACCTATAAGGCCAAGAAACCCGTTCAGCTTCCTGGGGCATACAACGTGAA
TATCAAACTGGATATTACATCCCATAACGAAGACTATACCATCGTGGAACAGTACGAGCGGGCCGAGGGC
AGACATAGCACAGGGGGCATGGATGAATTGTACAAGGGAAGCGGAGCTACTAACTTCAGCCTGCTGAAGC
AGGCTGGAGACGTGGAGGAGAACCCTGGACCTGGAAGCGGAGAGGGCAGAGGAAGTCTTCTAACATGCGG
TGACGTGGAGGAGAATCCCGGCCCAATGGTGAGCAAGGGCGAGGAGCTGTTCACCGGGGTGGTGCCCATC
CTGGTCGAGCTGGACGGCGACGTAAACGGCCACAAGTTCAGCGTGTCCGGCGAGGGCGAGGGCGATGCCA
CCTACGGCAAGCTGACCCTGAAGTTCATCTGCACCACCGGCAAGCTGCCCGTGCCCTGGCCCACCCTCGT
GACCACCCTGACCTACGGCGTGCAGTGCTTCAGCCGCTACCCCGACCACATGAAGCAGCACGACTTCTTC
AAGTCCGCCATGCCCGAAGGCTACGTCCAGGAGCGCACCATCTTCTTCAAGGACGACGGCAACTACAAGA
CCCGCGCCGAGGTGAAGTTCGAGGGCGACACCCTGGTGAACCGCATCGAGCTGAAGGGCATCGACTTCAA
GGAGGACGGCAACATCCTGGGGCACAAGCTGGAGTACAACTACAACAGCCACAACGTCTATATCATGGCC
GACAAGCAGAAGAACGGCATCAAGGTGAACTTCAAGATCCGCCACAACATCGAGGACGGCAGCGTGCAGC
TCGCCGACCACTACCAGCAGAACACCCCCATCGGCGACGGCCCCGTGCTGCTGCCCGACAACCACTACCT
GAGCACCCAGTCCGCCCTGAGCAAAGACCCCAACGAGAAGCGCGATCACATGGTCCTGCTGGAGTTCGTG
ACCGCCGCCGGGATCACTCTCGGCATGGACGAGCTGTACAAGATGTCTGCGGAGAGCGGCCCTGGGACGA
GATTGAGAAATCTGCCAGTAATGGGGGATGGACTAGAAACTTCCCAAATGTCTACAACACAGGCCCAGGC
CCAACCCCAGCCAGCCAACGCAGCCAGCACCAACCCCCCGCCCCCAGAGACCTCCAACCCTAACAAGCCC
AAGAGGCAG
[300 nt withheld, positions 2670-2969]
AAAATAAATGAGCTACCCACAGAAGAAACCGAGATCATGATAGTCCAGGCAAAAGGAAGAGGACGTGGGA
GGAAAGAAACAGGGACAGCAAAACCTGGCGTTTCCACGGTACCAAACACAACTCAAGCATCGACTCCTCC
GCAGACCCAGACCCCTCAGCCGAATCCTCCTCCTGTGCAGGCCACGCCTCACCCCTTCCCTGCCGTCACC
CCGGACCTCATCGTCCAGACCCCTGTCATGACAGTGGTGCCTCCCCAGCCACTGCAGACGCCCCCGCCAG
TGCCCCCCCAGCCACAACCCCCACCCGCTCCAGCTCCCCAGCCCGTACAGAGCCACCCACCCATCATCGC
GGCCACCCCACAGCCTGTGAAGACAAAGAAGGGAGTGAAGAGGAAAGCAGACACCACCACCCCCACCACC
ATTGACCCCATTCACGAGCCACCCTCGCTGCCCCCGGAGCCCAAGACCACCAAGCTGGGCCAGCGGCGGG
AGAGCAGCCGGCCTGTGAAACCTCCAAAGAAGGACGTGCCCGACTCTCAGCAGCACCCAGCACCAGAGAA
GAGCAGCAAGGTCTCGGAGCAGCTCAAGTGCTGCAGCGGCATCCTCAAGGAGATGTTTGCCAAGAAGCAC
GCCGCCTACGCCTGGCCCTTCTACAAGCCTGTGGACGTGGAGGCACTGGGCCTACACGACTACTGTGACA
TCATCAAGCACCCCATGGACATGAGCACAATCAAGTCTAAACTGGAGGCCCGTGAGTACCGTGATGCTCA
GGAGTTTGGTGCTGACGTCCGATTGATGTTCTCCAACTGCTATAAGTACAACCCTCCTGACCATGAGGTG
GTGGCCATGGCCCGCAAGCTCCAGGATGTGTTCGAAATGCGCTTTGCCAAGATGCCGGACGAGCCTGAGG
AGCCAGTGGTGGCCGTGTCCTCCCCGGCAGTGCCCCCTCCCACCAAGGTTGTGGCCCCGCCCTCATCCAG
CGACAGCAGCAGCGATAGCTCCTCGGACAGTGACAGTTCGACTGATGACTCTGAGGAGGAGCGAGCCCAG
CGGCTGGCTGAGCTCCAGGAGCAGCTCAAAGCCGTGCACGAGCAGCTTGCAGCCCTCTCTCAGCCCCAGC
AGAACAAACCAAAGAAAAAGGAGAAAGACAAGAAGGAAAAGAAAAAAGAAAAGCACAAAAGGAAAGAGGA
AGTGGAAGAGAATAAAAAAAGCAAAGCCAAGGAACCTCCTCCTAAAAAGACGAAGAAAAATAATAGCAGC
AACAGCAATGTGAGCAAGAAGGAGCCAGCGCCCATGAAGAGCAAGCCCCCTCCCACGTATGAG
[249 nt withheld, positions 4293-4541]
GAGAAAGTTGATGTGATTGCCGGCTCCTCCAAGATGAAGGGCTTCTCGTCCTCAGAGTCGGAGAGCTCCA
GTGAGTCCAGCTCCTCTGACAGCGAAGACTCCGAAACAGCATCTGCATTGCCGGGACCGGATATGAGCAT
GAAACCTAGTGCCGCCCTGTCTCCATCCCCTGCACTTCCCTTTCTCCCACCAACTTCTGACCCACCAGAC
CACCCACCCAGGGAGCCACCTCCACAGCCCATCATGCCTTCAGTATTCTCTCCAGACAACCCTCTGATGC
TCTCTGCTTTCCCCAGCTCACTGTTGGTGACAGGGGACGGGGGCCCTTGCCTCAGTGGGGCTGGGGCTGG
CAAGGTCATTGTCAAAGTCAAGACAGAAGGGGGGTCAGCTGAGCCCTCTCAAACTCAGAACTTTATCCTT
ACTCAGACTGCCCTCAATTCGACTGCCCCGGGCACTCCCTGTGGAGGCCTTGAGGGTCCTGCACCTCCAT
TTGTGACAGCATCTAATGTGAAGACCATTCTGCCCTCTAAGGCTGTTGGTGTCAGCCAGGAGGGTCCTCC
AGGCCTTCCGCCTCAGCCTCCACCACCAGTTGCTCAACTGGTCCCCATTGTGCCCCTGGAAAAAGCTTGG
CCAGGGCCACATGGGACAACCGGGGAAGGAGGTCCTGTGGCCACTCTATCCAAGCCTTCCCTAGGTGACC
GCTCCAAAATTTCCAAGGACGTTTATGAGAACTTCCGTCAGTGGCAGCGTTACAAAGCCTTGGCCCGGAG
GCACCTATCCCAGAGTCCTGACACAGAAGCTCTTTCCTGTTTTCTTATCCCAGTGCTTCGTTCCCTGGCC
CGGCTGAAGCCCACTATGACCCTGGAGGAGGGACTGCCATTGGCTGTGCAGGAGTGGGAGCACACCAGCA
ACTTTGACCGGATGATCTTTTATGAGATGGCAGAAAGGTTCATGGAGTTTGAGGCTGAGGAGATGCAGAT
TCAGAACACACAGCTGATGAATGGGTCTCAGGGCCTGTCTCCTGCAACCCCTTTGAAACTTGATCCTCTA
GGGCCCCTGGCCTCTGAGGTTTGCCAGCAGCCAGTGTACATTCCGAAGAAGGCAGCTTCTAAAACAAGAG
CTCCTCGCCGGCGTCAGCGTAAAGCCCAGAGACCTCCTGCTCCTGAGGCACCCAAGGAGATCCCACCAGA
AGCTGTGAAGGAGTATGTTGACATCATGGAATGGCTGGTGGGGACTCACTTGGCCACTGGGGAGTCAGAT
GGAAAACAAGAGGAAGAAGGGCAGCAGCAGGAGGAGGAAGGGATGTATCCAGATCCAGGTCTCCTGAGCT
ACATCAATGAGCTGTGTTCTCAGAAGGTCTTTGTCTCCAAGGTGGAGGCTGTCATTCACCCTCAATTTCT
GGCAGATCTGCTGTCCCCAGAAAAACAGAGAGATCCCTTGGCCTTAATTGAGGAGCTAGAGCAAGAAGAA
GGACTCACTCTTGCCCAGCTGGTCCAGAAGCGACTCATGGCCTTGGAAGAGGAGGAAGATGCAGAGGCGC
CTCCAAGTTTCAGTGGCGCTCAGTTGGACTCAAGTCCTTCTGGTTCTGTTGAGGATGAAGATGGGGATGG
GCGGCTTCGGCCCTCACCTGGGCTTCAGGGGGCTGGGGGCGCCGCTTGCCTTGGAAAGGTTTCTTCTTCA
GGAAAACGGGCAAGAGAAGTGCATGGTGGGCAGGAGCAAGCCCTAGATAGCCCCAGAGGGATGCACAGGG
ATGGGAACACTCTGCCATCCCCCAGCAGCTGGGACCTGCAGCCAGAACTTGCAGCTCCACAGGGAACTCC
GGGACCCTTGGGTGTGGAGAGGAGAGGGTCTGGGAAGGTTATAAACCAGGTATCTCTACATCAGGATGGC
CATCTAGGAGGCGCTGGGCCTCCTGGGCACTGCCTGGTGGCTGATAGGACTTCAGAGGCTCTGCCCCTTT
GTTGGCAGGGAGGCTTCCAGCCTGAGAGCACTCCCAGTTTGGATGCTGGACTTGCAGAGCTGGCTCCTCT
GCAAGGACAAGGGTTAGAAAAGCAAGTCCTGGGATTGCAGAAAGGACAACAAACAGGGGGTCGTGGAGTG
CTTCCTCAAGGGAAGGAGCCTTTAGCAGTGCCCTGGGAAGGCTCTTCAGGAGCCATGTGGGGAGATGACA
GAGGTACCCCCATGGCTCAGAGTTATGATCAGAATCCTTCCCCTAGAGCAGCTGGGGAGAGGGACGATGT
CTGTCTCAGCCCAGGAGTTTGGCTGAGCAGTGAGATGGATGCTGTAGGCTTGGAGCTGCCTGTACAAATA
GAGGAGGTCATAGAGAGCTTCCAAGTTGAGAAGTGTGTAACTGAGTATCAGGAAGGCTGCCAGGGACTGG
GCTCCAGGGGCAACATTTCCCTGGGTCCTGGAGAAACCCTAGTACCTGGGGATACGGAGAGCAGTGTGAT
TCCCTGTGGAGGCACAGTTGCGGCAGCTGCCCTAGAAAAGAGAAACTATTGCAGCTTGCCAGGACCTTTG
AGGGCCAACAGCCCACCCTTGAGGTCCAAAGAAAATCAAGAACAGAGCTGTGAAACCGTAGGGCATCCCA
GTGATCTGTGGGCAGAAGGCTGCTTCCCATTGCTAGAAAGTGGTGATTCCACACTGGGGTCTTCCAAAGA
AACCCTTCCACCCACATGCCAAGGCAATCTCCTTATCATGGGGACTGAGGATGCCTCCTCCTTGCCTGAA
GCCAGTCAAGAGGCAGGGAGCAGAGGCAATTCCTTTTCTCCTCTGTTGGAAACCATAGAACCTGTCAACA
TACTAGATGTTAAAGATGACTGTGGCCTCCAACTAAGGGTCAGCGAGGACACCTGCCCACTGAATGTTCA
TTCTTATGACCCCCAAGGAGAAGGCAGGGTGGATCCTGATCTGTCCAAGCCTAAAAACCTTGCTCCTTTA
CAAGAGAGTCAGGAGTCTTACACAACTGGGACTCCCAAAGCAACATCTTCTCACCAGGGCCTTGGAAGCA
CTTTGCCTAGAAGGGGAACCAGGAATGCCATAGTTCCGAGAGAAACTTCTGTTAGTAAAACACACAGGTC
AGCAGACAGGGCCAAAGGAAAGGAGAAAAAGAAAAAGGAAGCAGAGGAAGAGGATGAGGAACTCTCCAAC
TTTGCTTACCTCTTGGCCTCTAAACTTAGCCTCTCACCAAGGGAGCATCCCCTCAGTCCTCACCATGCCT
CAGGAGGTCAGGGCAGCCAGAGAGCATCCCACCTGCTCCCTGCTGGAGCAAAAGGCCCCAGCAAACTTCC
ATATCCTGTTGCCAAGTCTGGGAAGCGAGCTCTAGCTGGAGGTCCAGCCCCTACTGAAAAGACACCCCAC
TCAGGAGCTCAACTTGGGGTCCCCAGGGAGAAACCCCTAGCTCTGGGAGTAGTTCGACCCTCACAGCCTC
GTAAAAGGCGGTGTGACAGTTTTGTCACGGGCAGAAGGAAGAAACGACGTCGTAGCCAGATGATGATGAT
GAATAAGTTGGTTCTAGCGCAGTTCTTCTTCTCCTGTCTATGAGTCGACCTGCAGAAGCTTGGCCGCCAT
GGCCCAACTTGTTTATTGCAGCTTATAATGGTTACAAATAAAGCAATAGCATCACAAATTTCACAAATAA
AGCATTTTTTTCACTGCATTCTAGTTGTGGTTTGTCCAAACTCATCAATGTATCTTATCATGTCTGGATC
GGGAATTAATTCGGCGCAGCACCATGGCCTGAAATAACCTCTGAAAGAGGAACTTGGTTAGGTACCTTCT
GAGGCGGAAAGAACCAGCTGTGGAATGTGTGTCAGTTAGGGTGTGGAAAGTCCCCAGGCTCCCCAGCAGG
CAGAAGTATGCAAAGCATGCATCTCAATTAGTCAGCAACCAGGTGTGGAAAGTCCCCAGGCTCCCCAGCA
GGCAGAAGTATGCAAAGCATGCATCTCAATTAGTCAGCAACCATAGTCCCGCCCCTAACTCCGCCCATCC
CGCCCCTAACTCCGCCCAGTTCCGCCCATTCTCCGCCCCATGGCTGACTAATTTTTTTTATTTATGCAGA
GGCCGAGGCCGCCTCGGCCTCTGAGCTATTCCAGAAGTAGTGAGGAGGCTTTTTTGGAGGCCTAGGCTTT
TGCAAAAAGCTGTTAACAGCTTGGCACTGGCCGTCGTTTTACAACGTCGTGACTGGGAAAACCCTGGCGT
TACCCAACTTAATCGCCTTGCAGCACATCCCCCTTTCGCCAGCTGGCGTAATAGCGAAGAGGCCCGCACC
GATCGCCCTTCCCAACAGTTGCGCAGCCTGAATGGCGAATGGCGCCTGATGCGGTATTTTCTCCTTACGC
ATCTGTGCGGTATTTCACACCGCATA
[142 nt withheld, positions 8908-9049]
C
[141 nt withheld, positions 9051-9191]
CCTTTGACGTTGGAGTCCACGTTCTTT
[37 nt withheld, positions 9219-9255]
ACCCTATCTCGGGCTATTCTTTTGATTTATAAGGGATTTTGCCGATTTCGGCCTATTGGTTAAAAAATGA
GCTGATTTAACAAAAATTTAACGCGAATTTTAACAAAATATTAACGTTTACAATTTTATGGTGCACTCTC
AGTACAATCTGCTCTGATGCCGCATAGTTAAGCCAGCCCCGACACCCGCCAACACCCGCTGACGCGCCCT
GACGGGCTTGTCTGCTCCCGGCATCCGCTTACAGACAAGCTGTGACCGTCTCCGGGAGCTGCATGTGTCA
GAGGTTTTCACCGTCATCACCGAAACGCGCGAGACGAAAGGGCCTCGTGATACGCCTATTTTTATAGGTT
AATGTCATGATAATAATGGTTTCTTAGACGTCAGGTGGCACTTTTCGGGGAAATGTGCGCGGAACCCCTA
TTTGTTTATTTTTCTAAATACATTCAAATATGTATCCGCTCATGAGACAATAACCCTGATAAATGCTTCA
ATAATATTGAAAAAGGAAGAGTATGAGTATTCAACATTTCCGTGTCGCCCTTATTCCCTTTTTTGCGGCA
TTTTGCCTTCCTGTTTTTGCTCACCCAGAAACGCTGGTGAAAGTAAAAGATGCTGAAGATCAGTTGGGTG
CACGAGTGGGTTACATCGAACTGGATCTCAACAGCGGTAAGATCCTTGAGAGTTTTCGCCCCGAAGAACG
TTTTCCAATGATGAGCACTTTTAAAGTTCTGCTATGTGGCGCGGTATTATCCCGTATTGACGCCGGGCAA
GAGCAACTCGGTCGCCGCATACACTATTCTCAGAATGACTTGGTTGAGTACTCACCAGTCACAGAAAAGC
ATCTTACGGATGGCATGACAGTAAGAGAATTATGCAGTGCTGCCATAACCATGAGTGATAACACTGCGGC
CAACTTACTTCTGACAACGATCGGAGGACCGAAGGAGCTAACCGCTTTTTTGCACAACATGGGGGATCAT
GTAACTCGCCTTGATCGTTGGGAACCGGAGCTGAATGAAGCCATACCAAACGACGAGCGTGACACCACGA
TGCCTGTAGCAATGGCAACAACGTTGCGCAAACTATTAACTGGCGAACTACTTACTCTAGCTTCCCGGCA
ACAATTAATAGACTGGATGGAGGCGGATAAAGTTGCAGGACCACTTCTGCGCTCGGCCCTTCCGGCTGGC
TGGTTTATTGCTGATAAATCTGGAGCCGGTGAGCGTGGGTCTCGCGGTATCATTGCAGCACTGGGGCCAG
ATGGTAAGCCCTCCCGTATCGTAGTTATCTACACGACGGGGAGTCAGGCAACTATGGATGAACGAAATAG
ACAGATCGCTGAGATAGGTGCCTCACTGATTAAGCATTGGTAACTGTCAGACCAAGTTTACTCATATATA
CTTTAGATTGATTTAAAACTTCATTTTTAATTTAAAAGGATCTAGGTGAAGATCCTTTTTGATAATCTCA
TGACCAAAATCCCTTAACGTGAGTTTTCGTTCCACTGAGCGTCAGACCCCGTAGAAAAGATCAAAGGATC
TTCTTGAGATCCTTTTTTTCTGCGCGTAATCTGCTGCTTGCAAACAAAAAAACCACCGCTACCAGCGGTG
GTTTGTTTGCCGGATCAAGAGCTACCAACTCTTTTTCCGAAGGTAACTGGCTTCAGCAGAGCGCAGATAC
CAAATACTGTTCTTCTAGTGTAGCCGTAGTTAGGCCACCACTTCAAGAACTCTGTAGCACCGCCTACATA
CCTCGCTCTGCTAATCCTGTTACCAGTGGCTGCTGCCAGTGGCGATAAGTCGTGTCTTACCGGGTTGGAC
TCAAGACGATAGTTACCGGATAAGGCGCAGCGGTCGGGCTGAACGGGGGGTTCGTGCACACAGCCCAGCT
TGGAGCGAACGACCTACACCGAACTGAGATACCTACAGCGTGAGCTATGAGAAAGCGCCACGCTTCCCGA
AGGGAGAAAGGCGGACAGGTATCCGGTAAGCGGCAGGGTCGGAACAGGAGAGCGCACGAGGGAGCTTCCA
GGGGGAAACGCCTGGTATCTTTATAGTCCTGTCGGGTTTCGCCACCTCTGACTTGAGCGTCGATTTTTGT
GATGCTCGTCAGGGGGGCGGAGCCTATGGAAAAACGCCAGCAACGCGGCCTTTTTACGGTTCCTGGCCTT
TTGCTGGCCTTTTGCTCACATGTTCTTTCCTGCGTTATCCCCTGATTCTGTGGATAACCGTATTACCGCC
TTTGAGTGAGCTGATACCGCTCGCCGCAGCCGAACGACCGAGCGCAGCGAGTCAGTGAGCGAGGAAGCGG
AAGAGCGCCCAATACGCAAACCGCCTCTCCCCGCGCGTTGGCCGATTCATTAATGCAGCTGGCACGACAG
GTTTCCCGACTGGAAAGCGGGCAGTGAGCGCAACGCAATTAATGTGAGTTAGCTCACTCATTAGGCACCC
CAGGCTTTACACTTTATGCTTCCGGCTCGTATGTTGTGTGGAATTGTGAGCGGATAACAATTTCACACAG
GAAACAGCTATGACATGATTACGAATTAA
